Addgene plasmid #146637: pCIneo-V5-SBP-MBP_J
Purpose: Mammalian Expression of MBP
Depositing lab: Elisa Izaurralde. Depositing organization: Max Planck Institute for Developmental Biology.
Backbone
  Vector backbone: pCI-neo
  Vector type: Mammalian Expression
Growth in bacteria
  Bacterial resistance: Ampicillin, 100 μg/mL
  Growth temperature: 37°C
  Growth strain: DH5alpha
  Copy number: High Copy
Gene/Insert
  Gene/Insert name: MBP
  Species: Other
  Cloning method: Unknown
Terms and licenses: Academic/Nonprofit Terms; Industry Terms: Not Available to Industry
Depositor comments: Plasmids from this collection were made available to the research community and donated after the lab closed. Please note that the sequence provided by the depositing laboratory may be theoretical/predicted or based on Sanger sequencing results. There may be discrepancies between sequencing results obtained by Addgene and the depositor sequence. If an Addgene verified sequence is not available, please contact before placing your order to request that our lab fully sequence the plasmid.
How to cite: pCIneo-V5-SBP-MBP_J was a gift from Elisa Izaurralde (Addgene plasmid # 146637 ; http://n2t.net/addgene:146637 ; RRID:Addgene_146637)
