[The description below was written by a language model from this plasmid's Addgene catalogue record and pLannotate feature annotations shown in this document.]
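Description:
pCIneo-V5-SBP-MBP_J is a 6.8 kb mammalian expression plasmid built on the pCI-neo backbone that produces E. coli maltose-binding protein (MBP) carrying N-terminal V5 and streptavidin-binding peptide (SBP) tags. It is propagated in E. coli as a high-copy plasmid through a ColE1/pUC-type origin and selected with ampicillin via the β-lactamase gene. An f1 origin is also present, allowing single-stranded DNA production. For mammalian cells, a separate cassette in which the SV40 enhancer/early promoter drives the neomycin phosphotransferase gene, followed by a synthetic poly(A) signal, allows G418 selection of stable transfectants.

The expression unit consists of the human CMV immediate-early enhancer and promoter followed by a chimeric β-globin/immunoglobulin intron, which generally improves mRNA processing and expression. A T7 promoter lies just upstream of the coding region and could support in vitro transcription. The annotated coding segments run in order V5 epitope tag, SBP, then MBP, with the SV40 poly(A) signal region downstream. The MBP version is annotated as lacking its signal sequence, so the protein should stay in the cytosol. V5 permits detection or immunoprecipitation with anti-V5 antibodies, while SBP binds streptavidin with nanomolar affinity and supports pulldown on streptavidin resin.

The record states the purpose only as mammalian expression of MBP. Because MBP is a bacterial protein with no expected partners in mammalian cells, a tagged MBP of this kind would plausibly serve as a negative control alongside V5-SBP-tagged proteins of interest in pulldown experiments, but this is not stated. The deposited sequence may be theoretical rather than fully verified.
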