Features (pLannotate 1.2.2; 21 found; start..end, strand, type, name):
    140..517     +  enhancer       CMV enhancer: human cytomegalovirus immediate early enhancer
    518..729     +  promoter       CMV promoter: human cytomegalovirus (CMV) immediate early promoter
    890..1022    +  intron         chimeric intron: chimera between introns from human β-globin and immunoglobulin heavy chain genes
   1067..1085    +  promoter       T7 promoter: promoter for bacteriophage T7 RNA polymerase
   1107..1148    +  CDS            V5 tag: epitope tag from simian virus 5
   1170..1283    +  CDS            SBP: streptavidin-binding peptide selected from a peptide library; binds streptavidin with nanomolar affinity (Keefe et al., 2001)
   1308..2399    +  CDS            MBP: maltose binding protein from E. coli; malE (mutated); This version of the gene does not encode a signal sequence, so MBP will remain in the cytosol.
   2468..2485    -  promoter       T3 promoter (fragment): promoter for bacteriophage T3 RNA polymerase
   2503..2624    -  polyA_signal   SV40 poly(A) signal: SV40 polyadenylation signal
   2647..2715    -  CDS            large T antigen (fragment): large T antigen from SV40 (simian virus 40)
   2739..2806    +  CDS            lacZα (fragment): LacZα fragment of β-galactosidase; lacZ fragment
   2810..3238    +  rep_origin     f1 ori (sequence partly withheld): f1 bacteriophage origin of replication; arrow indicates direction of (+) strand synthesis
   3266..3317    -  misc_feature   bom (fragment): basis of mobility region from pBR322
   3382..3739    +  promoter       SV40 promoter: SV40 enhancer and early promoter
   3790..4581    +  CDS            neo: KKA2_KLEPN - Also known as kan, nptII. Experimental evidence at protein level: Swiss-Prot protein existence level 1. Resistance to kanamycin, neomycin, paromomycin, ribostamycin, butirosin and gentamicin B. From Klebsiella pneumoniae.
   4648..4696    +  polyA_signal   poly(A) signal: synthetic polyadenylation signal
   4716..4770    -  misc_feature   bom (fragment): basis of mobility region from pBR322
   4872..4907    -  CDS            rop (fragment): Rop protein, which maintains plasmids at low copy number; rop
   5002..5106    +  promoter       AmpR promoter: bla
   5107..5967    +  CDS            AmpR: β-lactamase; bla; confers resistance to ampicillin, carbenicillin, and related antibiotics
   6138..6726    +  rep_origin     ori: high-copy-number ColE1/pMB1/pBR322/pUC origin of replication
>Addgene plasmid #146637 | pCIneo-V5-SBP-MBP_J | depositor full sequence | sequence record 289083 | Full Sequence
TCAATATTGGCCATTAGCCATATTATTCATTGGTTATATAGCATAAATCAATATTGGCTATTGGCCATTG
CATACGTTGTATCTATATCATAATATGTACATTTATATTGGCTCATGTCCAATATGACCGCCATGTTGGC
ATTGATTATTGACTAGTTATTAATAGTAATCAATTACGGGGTCATTAGTTCATAGCCCATATATGGAGTT
CCGCGTTACATAACTTACGGTAAATGGCCCGCCTGGCTGACCGCCCAACGACCCCCGCCCATTGACGTCA
ATAATGACGTATGTTCCCATAGTAACGCCAATAGGGACTTTCCATTGACGTCAATGGGTGGAGTATTTAC
GGTAAACTGCCCACTTGGCAGTACATCAAGTGTATCATATGCCAAGTCCGCCCCCTATTGACGTCAATGA
CGGTAAATGGCCCGCCTGGCATTATGCCCAGTACATGACCTTACGGGACTTTCCTACTTGGCAGTACATC
TACGTATTAGTCATCGCTATTACCATGGTGATGCGGTTTTGGCAGTACACCAATGGGCGTGGATAGCGGT
TTGACTCACGGGGATTTCCAAGTCTCCACCCCATTGACGTCAATGGGAGTTTGTTTTGGCACCAAAATCA
ACGGGACTTTCCAAAATGTCGTAACAACTGCGATCGCCCGCCCCGTTGACGCAAATGGGCGGTAGGCGTG
TACGGTGGGAGGTCTATATAAGCAGAGCTCGTTTAGTGAACCGTCAGATCACTAGAAGCTTTATTGCGGT
AGTTTATCACAGTTAAATTGCTAACGCAGTCAGTGCTTCTGACACAACAGTCTCGAACTTAAGCTGCAGT
GACTCTCTTAAGGTAGCCTTGCAGAAGTTGGTCGTGAGGCACTGGGCAGGTAAGTATCAAGGTTACAAGA
CAGGTTTAAGGAGACCAATAGAAACTGGGCTTGTCGAGACAGAGAAGACTCTTGCGTTTCTGATAGGCAC
CTATTGGTCTTACTGACATCCACTTTGCCTTTCTCTCCACAGGTGTCCACTCCCAGTTCAATTACAGCTC
TTAAGGCTAGAGTACTTAATACGACTCACTATAGGCTAGCAATTGCGGCCACCATGGGTAAGCCTATCCC
TAACCCTCTCCTCGGTCTCGATTCTACGCCCGGAAGCGGTAGCGGTACCATGGACGAGAAGACCACCGGC
TGGGGGGGCGGCCACGTGGTGGAGGGCCTGGCCGGCGAGCTGGAGCAGCTGCGGGCCAGGCTGGAGCACC
ACCCTCAGGGCCAGCGGGAGCCCTCCGGCGGCTGCAAGCCCCTCGACATGAAAATCGAAGAAGGTAAACT
GGTAATCTGGATTAACGGCGATAAAGGCTATAACGGTCTCGCTGAAGTCGGTAAGAAATTCGAGAAAGAT
ACCGGAATTAAAGTCACCGTTGAGCATCCGGATAAACTGGAAGAGAAATTCCCGCAGGTTGCGGCAACTG
GCGATGGCCCTGACATTATCTTCTGGGCACACGACCGCTTTGGTGGCTACGCTCAATCTGGCCTGTTGGC
TGAAATCACCCCGGACAAAGCGTTCCAGGACAAGCTGTATCCGTTTACCTGGGATGCCGTACGTTACAAC
GGCAAGCTGATTGCTTACCCGATCGCTGTTGAAGCGTTATCGCTGATTTATAACAAAGATCTGCTGCCGA
ACCCGCCAAAAACCTGGGAAGAGATCCCGGCGCTGGATAAAGAACTGAAAGCGAAAGGTAAGAGCGCGCT
GATGTTCAACCTGCAAGAACCGTACTTCACCTGGCCGCTGATTGCTGCTGACGGGGGTTATGCGTTCAAG
TATGAAAACGGCAAGTACGACATTAAAGACGTGGGCGTGGATAACGCTGGCGCGAAAGCGGGTCTGACCT
TCCTGGTTGACCTGATTAAAAGCAAACACATGAATGCAGACACCGATTACTCCATCGCAGAAGCTGCCTT
TAATAAAGGCGAAACAGCGATGACCATCAACGGCCCGTGGGCATGGTCCAACATCGACACCAGCAAAGTG
AATTATGGTGTAACGGTACTGCCGACCTTCAAGGGTCAACCATCCAAACCGTTCGTTGGCGTGCTGAGCG
CAGGTATTAACGCCGCCAGTCCGAACAAAGAGCTGGCGAAAGAGTTCCTCGAAAACTATCTGCTGACTGA
TGAAGGTCTGGAAGCGGTTAATAAAGACAAACCGCTGGGTGCCGTAGCGCTGAAGTCTTACGAGGAAGAG
TTGGCGAAAGATCCACGTATTGCCGCCACCATGGAAAACGCCCAGAAAGGTGAAATCATGCCGAACATCC
CGCAGATGTCCGCTTTCTGGTATGCCGTGCGTACTGCGGTGATCAACGCCGCCAGCGGTCGTCAGACTGT
CGATGAAGCCCTGAAAGACCCTCCACTCGAGAATTCGTTCAAGAATTCACGCGTGGTACCTCTAGAGTCG
ACCCGGGCGGCCGCTTCCCTTTAGTGAGGGTTAATGCTTCGAGCAGACATGATAAGATACATTGATGAGT
TTGGACAAACCACAACTAGAATGCAGTGAAAAAAATGCTTTATTTGTGAAATTTGTGATGCTATTGCTTT
ATTTGTAACCATTATAAGCTGCAATAAACAAGTTAACAACAACAATTGCATTCATTTTATGTTTCAGGTT
CAGGGGGAGATGTGGGAGGTTTTTTAAAGCAAGTAAAACCTCTACAAATGTGGTAAAATCCGATAAGGAT
CGATCCGGGCTGGCGTAATAGCGAAGAGGCCCGCACCGATCGCCCTTCCCAACAGTTGCGCAGCCTGAAT
GGCGAATGG
[124 nt withheld, positions 2810-2933]
C
[91 nt withheld, positions 2935-3025]
A
[49 nt withheld, positions 3027-3075]
CCTTTGACGTTGGAGTCCACGTTCTTT
[37 nt withheld, positions 3103-3139]
ACCCTATCTCGGTCTATTCTTTTGATTTATAAGGGATTTTGCCGATTTCGGCCTATTGGTTAAAAAATGA
GCTGATTTAACAAAAATTTAACGCGAATTTTAACAAAATATTAACGCTTACAATTTCCTGATGCGGTATT
TTCTCCTTACGCATCTGTGCGGTATTTCACACCGCATACGCGGATCTGCGCAGCACCATGGCCTGAAATA
ACCTCTGAAAGAGGAACTTGGTTAGGTACCTTCTGAGGCGGAAAGAACCAGCTGTGGAATGTGTGTCAGT
TAGGGTGTGGAAAGTCCCCAGGCTCCCCAGCAGGCAGAAGTATGCAAAGCATGCATCTCAATTAGTCAGC
AACCAGGTGTGGAAAGTCCCCAGGCTCCCCAGCAGGCAGAAGTATGCAAAGCATGCATCTCAATTAGTCA
GCAACCATAGTCCCGCCCCTAACTCCGCCCATCCCGCCCCTAACTCCGCCCAGTTCCGCCCATTCTCCGC
CCCATGGCTGACTAATTTTTTTTATTTATGCAGAGGCCGAGGCCGCCTCGGCCTCTGAGCTATTCCAGAA
GTAGTGAGGAGGCTTTTTTGGAGGCCTAGGCTTTTGCAAAAAGCTTGATTCTTCTGACACAACAGTCTCG
AACTTAAGGCTAGAGCCACCATGATTGAACAAGATGGATTGCACGCAGGTTCTCCGGCCGCTTGGGTGGA
GAGGCTATTCGGCTATGACTGGGCACAACAGACAATCGGCTGCTCTGATGCCGCCGTGTTCCGGCTGTCA
GCGCAGGGGCGCCCGGTTCTTTTTGTCAAGACCGACCTGTCCGGTGCCCTGAATGAACTGCAGGACGAGG
CAGCGCGGCTATCGTGGCTGGCCACGACGGGCGTTCCTTGCGCAGCTGTGCTCGACGTTGTCACTGAAGC
GGGAAGGGACTGGCTGCTATTGGGCGAAGTGCCGGGGCAGGATCTCCTGTCATCTCACCTTGCTCCTGCC
GAGAAAGTATCCATCATGGCTGATGCAATGCGGCGGCTGCATACGCTTGATCCGGCTACCTGCCCATTCG
ACCACCAAGCGAAACATCGCATCGAGCGAGCACGTACTCGGATGGAAGCCGGTCTTGTCGATCAGGATGA
TCTGGACGAAGAGCATCAGGGGCTCGCGCCAGCCGAACTGTTCGCCAGGCTCAAGGCGCGCATGCCCGAC
GGCGAGGATCTCGTCGTGACCCATGGCGATGCCTGCTTGCCGAATATCATGGTGGAAAATGGCCGCTTTT
CTGGATTCATCGACTGTGGCCGGCTGGGTGTGGCGGACCGCTATCAGGACATAGCGTTGGCTACCCGTGA
TATTGCTGAAGAGCTTGGCGGCGAATGGGCTGACCGCTTCCTCGTGCTTTACGGTATCGCCGCTCCCGAT
TCGCAGCGCATCGCCTTCTATCGCCTTCTTGACGAGTTCTTCTGAGCGGGACTCTGGGGTTCGAAATGAC
CGACCAAGCGACGCCCAACCTGCCATCACGATGGCCGCAATAAAATATCTTTATTTTCATTACATCTGTG
TGTTGGTTTTTTGTGTGAATCGATAGCGATAAGGATCCGCGTATGGTGCACTCTCAGTACAATCTGCTCT
GATGCCGCATAGTTAAGCCAGCCCCGACACCCGCCAACACCCGCTGACGCGCCCTGACGGGCTTGTCTGC
TCCCGGCATCCGCTTACAGACAAGCTGTGACCGTCTCCGGGAGCTGCATGTGTCAGAGGTTTTCACCGTC
ATCACCGAAACGCGCGAGACGAAAGGGCCTCGTGATACGCCTATTTTTATAGGTTAATGTCATGATAATA
ATGGTTTCTTAGACGTCAGGTGGCACTTTTCGGGGAAATGTGCGCGGAACCCCTATTTGTTTATTTTTCT
AAATACATTCAAATATGTATCCGCTCATGAGACAATAACCCTGATAAATGCTTCAATAATATTGAAAAAG
GAAGAGTATGAGTATTCAACATTTCCGTGTCGCCCTTATTCCCTTTTTTGCGGCATTTTGCCTTCCTGTT
TTTGCTCACCCAGAAACGCTGGTGAAAGTAAAAGATGCTGAAGATCAGTTGGGTGCACGAGTGGGTTACA
TCGAACTGGATCTCAACAGCGGTAAGATCCTTGAGAGTTTTCGCCCCGAAGAACGTTTTCCAATGATGAG
CACTTTTAAAGTTCTGCTATGTGGCGCGGTATTATCCCGTATTGACGCCGGGCAAGAGCAACTCGGTCGC
CGCATACACTATTCTCAGAATGACTTGGTTGAGTACTCACCAGTCACAGAAAAGCATCTTACGGATGGCA
TGACAGTAAGAGAATTATGCAGTGCTGCCATAACCATGAGTGATAACACTGCGGCCAACTTACTTCTGAC
AACGATCGGAGGACCGAAGGAGCTAACCGCTTTTTTGCACAACATGGGGGATCATGTAACTCGCCTTGAT
CGTTGGGAACCGGAGCTGAATGAAGCCATACCAAACGACGAGCGTGACACCACGATGCCTGTAGCAATGG
CAACAACGTTGCGCAAACTATTAACTGGCGAACTACTTACTCTAGCTTCCCGGCAACAATTAATAGACTG
GATGGAGGCGGATAAAGTTGCAGGACCACTTCTGCGCTCGGCCCTTCCGGCTGGCTGGTTTATTGCTGAT
AAATCTGGAGCCGGTGAGCGTGGGTCTCGCGGTATCATTGCAGCACTGGGGCCAGATGGTAAGCCCTCCC
GTATCGTAGTTATCTACACGACGGGGAGTCAGGCAACTATGGATGAACGAAATAGACAGATCGCTGAGAT
AGGTGCCTCACTGATTAAGCATTGGTAACTGTCAGACCAAGTTTACTCATATATACTTTAGATTGATTTA
AAACTTCATTTTTAATTTAAAAGGATCTAGGTGAAGATCCTTTTTGATAATCTCATGACCAAAATCCCTT
AACGTGAGTTTTCGTTCCACTGAGCGTCAGACCCCGTAGAAAAGATCAAAGGATCTTCTTGAGATCCTTT
TTTTCTGCGCGTAATCTGCTGCTTGCAAACAAAAAAACCACCGCTACCAGCGGTGGTTTGTTTGCCGGAT
CAAGAGCTACCAACTCTTTTTCCGAAGGTAACTGGCTTCAGCAGAGCGCAGATACCAAATACTGTTCTTC
TAGTGTAGCCGTAGTTAGGCCACCACTTCAAGAACTCTGTAGCACCGCCTACATACCTCGCTCTGCTAAT
CCTGTTACCAGTGGCTGCTGCCAGTGGCGATAAGTCGTGTCTTACCGGGTTGGACTCAAGACGATAGTTA
CCGGATAAGGCGCAGCGGTCGGGCTGAACGGGGGGTTCGTGCACACAGCCCAGCTTGGAGCGAACGACCT
ACACCGAACTGAGATACCTACAGCGTGAGCTATGAGAAAGCGCCACGCTTCCCGAAGGGAGAAAGGCGGA
CAGGTATCCGGTAAGCGGCAGGGTCGGAACAGGAGAGCGCACGAGGGAGCTTCCAGGGGGAAACGCCTGG
TATCTTTATAGTCCTGTCGGGTTTCGCCACCTCTGACTTGAGCGTCGATTTTTGTGATGCTCGTCAGGGG
GGCGGAGCCTATGGAAAAACGCCAGCAACGCGGCCTTTTTACGGTTCCTGGCCTTTTGCTGGCCTTTTGC
TCACATGGCTCGACAGATCT
